>Addgene plasmid #48022 | pICH50866 | depositor full sequence | sequence record 69022 | Full Sequence
GGGTACCGAGCTCGAATTCACTGGCCGTCGTTTTACAACGTCGTGACTGGGAAAACCCTGGCGTTACCCA
ACTTAATCGCCTTGCAGCACATCCCCCTTTCGCCAGCTGGCGTAATAGCGAAGAGGCCCGCACCGATCGC
CCTTCCCAACAGTTGCGCAGCCTGAATGGCGAATGGCGCCTGATGCGGTATTTTCTCCTTACGCATCTGT
GCGGTATTTCACACCGCATATGGTGCACTCTCAGTACAATCTGCTCTGATGCCGCATAGTTAAGCCAGCC
CCGACACCCGCCAACACCCGCTGACGCGCCCTGACGGGCTTGTCTGCTCCCGGCATCCGCTTACAGACAA
GCTGTGACCATCTCCGGGAGCTGCATGTGTCAGAGGTTTTCACCGTCATCACCGAAACGCGCGAGTCGAA
AGGGCCTCGTGATACGCCTATTTTTATAGGTTAATGTCATGATAATAATGGTTTCTTAGACGTCAGGTGG
CACTTTTCGGGGAAATGTGCGCGGAACCCCTATTTGTTTATTTTTCTAAATACATTCAAATATGTATCCG
CTCATGAGACAATAACCCTGATAAATGCTTCAATAATATTGAAAAAGGAAGAGTATGCGCTCACGCAACT
GGTCCAGAACCTTGACCGAACGCAGCGGTGGTAACGGCGCAGTGGCGGTTTTCATGGCTTGTTATGACTG
TTTTTTTGGGGTACAGTCTATGCCTCGGGCATCCAAGCAGCAAGCGCGTTACGCCGTGGGTCGATGTTTG
ATGTTATGGAGCAGCAACGATGTTACGCAGCAGGGCAGTCGCCCTAAAACAAAGTTAAACATCATGAGGG
AAGCGGTGATCGCCGAAGTATCGACTCAACTATCAGAGGTAGTTGGCGTCATCGAGCGCCATCTCGAACC
GACGTTGCTGGCCGTACATTTGTACGGCTCCGCAGTGGATGGCGGCCTGAAGCCACACAGTGATATTGAT
TTGCTGGTTACGGTGACCGTAAGGCTTGATGAAACAACGCGGCGAGCTTTGATCAACGACCTTTTGGAAA
CTTCGGCTTCCCCTGGAGAGAGCGAGATTCTCCGCGCTGTAGAAGTCACCATTGTTGTGCACGACGACAT
CATTCCGTGGCGTTATCCAGCTAAGCGCGAACTGCAATTTGGAGAATGGCAGCGCAATGACATTCTTGCA
GGTATCTTCGAGCCAGCCACGATCGACATTGATCTGGCTATCTTGCTGACAAAAGCAAGAGAACATAGCG
TTGCCTTGGTAGGTCCAGCGGCGGAGGAACTCTTTGATCCGGTTCCTGAACAGGATCTATTTGAGGCGCT
AAATGAAACCTTAACGCTATGGAACTCGCCGCCCGACTGGGCTGGCGATGAGCGAAATGTAGTGCTTACG
TTGTCCCGCATTTGGTACAGCGCAGTAACCGGCAAAATCGCGCCGAAGGATGTCGCTGCCGACTGGGCAA
TGGAGCGCCTGCCGGCCCAGTATCAGCCCGTCATACTTGAAGCTAGACAGGCTTATCTTGGACAAGAAGA
AGATCGCTTGGCCTCGCGCGCAGATCAGTTGGAAGAATTTGTCCACTACGTGAAAGGCGAGATCACCAAG
GTAGTCGGCAAATAACTGTCAGACCAAGTTTACTCATATATACTTTAGATTGATTTAAAACTTCATTTTT
AATTTAAAAGGATCTAGGTGAAGATCCTTTTTGATAATCTCATGACCAAAATCCCTTAACGTGAGTTTTC
GTTCCACTGAGCGTCAGACCCCGTAGAAAAGATCAAAGGATCTTCTTGAGATCCTTTTTTTCTGCGCGTA
ATCTGCTGCTTGCAAACAAAAAAACCACCGCTACCAGCGGTGGTTTGTTTGCCGGATCAAGAGCTACCAA
CTCTTTTTCCGAAGGTAACTGGCTTCAGCAGAGCGCAGATACCAAATACTGTCCTTCTAGTGTAGCCGTA
GTTAGGCCACCACTTCAAGAACTCTGTAGCACCGCCTACATACCTCGCTCTGCTAATCCTGTTACCAGTG
GCTGCTGCCAGTGGCGATAAGTCGTGTCTTACCGGGTTGGACTCAAGACGATAGTTACCGGATAAGGCGC
AGCGGTCGGGCTGAACGGGGGGTTCGTGCACACAGCCCAGCTTGGAGCGAACGACCTACACCGAACTGAG
ATACCTACAGCGTGAGCTATGAGAAAGCGCCACGCTTCCCGAAGGGAGAAAGGCGGACAGGTATCCGGTA
AGCGGCAGGGTCGGAACAGGAGAGCGCACGAGGGAGCTTCCAGGGGGAAACGCCTGGTATCTTTATAGTC
CTGTCGGGTTTCGCCACCTCTGACTTGAGCGTCGATTTTTGTGATGCTCGTCAGGGGGGCGGAGCCTATG
GAAAAACGCCAGCAACGCGGCCTTTTTACGGTTCCTGGCCTTTTGCTGGCCTTTTGCTCACATGTTCTTT
CCTGCGTTATCCCCTGATTCTGTGGATAACCGTATTACCGCCTTTGAGTGAGCTGATACCGCTCGCCGCA
GCCGAACGACCGAGCGCAGCGAGTCAGTGAGCGAGGAAGCGGAAGAGCGCCCAATACGCAAACCGCCTCT
CCCCGCGCGTTGGCCGATTCATTAATGCAGCTGGCACGACAGGTTTCCCGACTGGAAAGCGGGCAGTGAG
CGCAACGCAATTAATGTGAGTTAGCTCACTCATTAGGCACCCCAGGCTTTACACTTTATGCTTCCGGCTC
GTATGTTGTGTGGAATTGTGAGCGGATAACAATTTCACACAGGAAACAGCTATGACCATGATTACGCCAA
GCTTGCATGCCTGCAGGTCGACTCTAGAGGATCCCCTTGAAGACAATGCCGAATTCGATATCGCACATGT
GACCGAGGGATTGTCTTCGTGGAAACTTGGGACTTCAGATTCCACCCCTTGCAAGCGTGGAAAGCCTTCC
GACCAAGGGAAGTGTCGGATGTAGAGGAAATGGAAAGTTTGTTCTCAGATGGGGACTTGCTTGATTGCTT
CACAAGAATGCCAGCTTATGCGGTAAACGCAGAGGAAGATTTAGCTGCAATCAGGAAAACGCCCGAGATG
GATGTCGGTCAAGAAGTTAAAGAACCTGCAGGAGACAGAAATCAATACTCAAACCCTGCAGAAACTTTCC
TCAACAAGCTCCACAGGAAACACAGTAGGGAGGTGAAACACCAGGCCGCAAAGAAAGCTAAACGCCTAGC
TGAAATCCAGGAGTCAATGAGAGCTGAAGGTGATGCCGAACCAAATGAAATAAGCGGGGGCATGGGGGCA
ATACCCAGCAACGCCGAACTTCCTGGGCCCAAA
Features (pLannotate 1.2.2; 14 found; start..end, strand, type, name):
     16..173     +  CDS            lacZα (fragment): LacZα fragment of β-galactosidase; lacZ fragment
    179..278     -  misc_feature   bom (fragment): basis of mobility region from pBR322
    380..415     -  CDS            rop (fragment): Rop protein, which maintains plasmids at low copy number; rop
    510..614     +  promoter       AmpR promoter: bla
    605..685     -  CDS            int (fragment): INT2_ECOLX - Protein inferred from homology: Swiss-Prot protein existence level 3. Putative integrase believed to be involved in the insertion of antibiotic resistance genes into plasmids and transposons. From Escherichia coli.
    771..827     +  CDS            GmR (fragment): gentamycin acetyltransferase; aacC1; confers resistance to gentamycin
    834..1625    +  CDS            SmR: aminoglycoside adenylyltransferase (Murphy, 1985); aadA; confers resistance to spectinomycin and streptomycin
   1796..2384    +  rep_origin     ori: high-copy-number ColE1/pMB1/pBR322/pUC origin of replication
   2567..2659    +  CDS            lacI (fragment): lac repressor; lacI; The lac repressor binds to the lac operator to inhibit transcription in E. coli. This inhibition can be relieved by adding lactose or isopropyl-β-D-thiogalactopyranoside (IPTG).
   2672..2693    +  protein_bind   CAP binding site: CAP binding activates transcription in the presence of cAMP. E. coli catabolite activator protein
   2708..2738    +  promoter       lac promoter: promoter for the E. coli lac operon
   2746..2762    +  protein_bind   lac operator: The lac repressor binds to the lac operator to inhibit transcription in E. coli. This inhibition can be relieved by adding lactose or isopropyl-β-D-thiogalactopyranoside (IPTG). lac repressor encoded by lacI
   2799..2836    -  misc_feature   MCS (fragment): pUC18/19 multiple cloning site
   2889..30      +  CDS            RDRP_PVXX3 (fragment) (across the origin): Protein inferred from homology: Swiss-Prot protein existence level 3. RNA replication. The central part of this protein possibly functions as an ATP-binding helicase (Probable). From Potato virus X (strain X3) (PVX).
