[The description below was written by a language model from this plasmid's Addgene catalogue record and pLannotate feature annotations shown in this document.]
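Description:
pICH50866 is a small, high-copy, pUC19-derived E. coli plasmid from the modular cloning (MoClo) system for standardized assembly of multigene constructs. It is catalogued as an empty backbone with no gene insert, and the depositor describes it only as a "level 2 end linker". In hierarchical Golden Gate-style assembly schemes of this kind, end linkers are short adaptor modules that join the last transcription unit in a series to the destination vector, closing the assembly. The record does not specify which position this linker serves, its overhangs, or the type IIS enzyme sites involved, and none of these appear in the feature table.

The plasmid replicates from the high-copy ColE1/pMB1/pUC origin and is selected with spectinomycin through an aadA aminoglycoside adenylyltransferase gene (SmR, which also confers streptomycin resistance). An AmpR (bla) promoter lies upstream of this gene. Short fragments annotated as an integrase and a gentamicin acetyltransferase flank the marker and are probably remnants of the integron-type cassette it was taken from. The small bom, rop and lacI fragments likewise look like non-functional backbone leftovers.

The remaining features form a lac region: CAP binding site, lac promoter and operator, a fragment of the pUC18/19 multiple cloning site, and a partial lacZα coding sequence. Between the cloning-site remnant and lacZα, spanning the sequence origin, is a fragment with homology to the potato virus X RNA-dependent RNA polymerase. The record does not explain its role, though it may be filler sequence within the linker. The annotated sequence (3,323 nt) is slightly longer than the stated backbone size of 3,293 bp.
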