Addgene plasmid #48022: pICH50866
Purpose: (Empty Backbone)
Depositing lab: Sylvestre Marillonnet. Depositing organization: Leibniz Institute of Plant Biochemistry (IPB). Publication: A modular cloning system for standardized assembly of multigene constructs. Weber E, Engler C, Gruetzner R, Werner S, Marillonnet S. PLoS One. 2011 Feb 18;6(2):e16765. doi: 10.1371/journal.pone.0016765. PubMed 21364738.
Backbone
  Vector backbone: pUC19-derived
  Backbone manufacturer: self-made
  Backbone size (bp): 3293
  Vector type: Unspecified
Growth in bacteria
  Bacterial resistance: Spectinomycin, 50 μg/mL
  Growth temperature: 37°C
  Growth strain: DH10B
  Copy number: High Copy
Gene/Insert
  Gene/Insert name: None
Terms and licenses: Academic/Nonprofit Terms; Industry Terms: Not Available to Industry
Depositor comments: level 2 end linker
How to cite: pICH50866 was a gift from Sylvestre Marillonnet (Addgene plasmid # 48022 ; http://n2t.net/addgene:48022 ; RRID:Addgene_48022)
