>Addgene plasmid #48022 | pICH50866 | addgene partial sequence | sequence record 71185 | M13_pUC_rev
TGACCATGATTACGCCAAGCTTGCATGCCTGCAGGTCGACTCTAGAGGATCCCCTTGAAGACAATGCCGA
ATTCGATATCGCACATGTGACCGAGGGATTGTCTTCGTGGAAACTTGGGACTTCAGATTCCACCCCTTGC
AAGCGTGGAAAGCCTTCCGACCAAGGGAAGTGTCGGATGTAGAGGAAATGGAAAGTTTGTTCTCAGATGG
GGACTTGCTTGATTGCTTCACAAGAATGCCAGCTTATGCGGTAAACGCAGAGGAAGATTTAGCTGCAATC
AGGAAAACGCCCGAGATGGATGTCGGTCAAGAAGTTAAAGAACCTGCAGGAGACAGAAATCAATACTCAA
ACCCTGCAGAAACTTTCCTCAACAAGCTCCACAGGAAACACAGTAGGGAGGTGAAACACCAGGCCGCAAA
GAAAGCTAAACGCCTAGCTGAAATCCAGGAGTCAATGAGAGCTGAAGGTGATGCCGAACCAAATGAAATA
AGCGGGGGCATGGGGGCAATACCCAGCAACGCCGAACTTCCTGGGCCCAAAGGGTACCGAGCTCGAATTC
ACTGGCCGTCGTTTTACAACGTCGTGACTGGGAAAACCCTGGCGTTACCCAACTTAATCGCCTTGCAGCA
CATCCCCCTTTCGCCAGCTGGCGTAATAGCGAAGAGGCCCGCACCGATCGCCCTTCCCAACAGTTGCGCA
GCCTGAATGGCGAATGGCGCCTGATGCGGTATTTTCTCCTTACGCATCTGTGCGGTATTTCACACCGCAT
ATGGTGCACTCTCAGTACAATCTGCTCTGATGCCGCATAGTTAAGCCAGCCCCGACACCCGCCAACACCC
GCTGACGCGCCCTGACGGGCTTGTCTGCTCCCGGCATCCGCTTACAGACAAGCTGTGACCATCTCCGGGA
GCTGCATGTGTCAGAGGTTTTCACCGTCATCACCGAAACGCGCGAGTCGAAAGGGCCTCGTGATACGCCT
ATTTTTATAGGTTAATGTCATGATAATAATGGTTTCTTAGACGTCAGGTGGCACTTTTCGGGGAAATGTG
CGCGGAACCCCTATTTGTTTATTTTTCTAAATACATTCAAATATGTATCCGCTCATGA
